Addgene plasmid #118976: pEGFP-N1-GCaMP6m-Xn
Purpose: Nuclear localized GCaMP-X sensor for monitoring calcium signal in nucleus
Depositing lab: Xiaodong Liu. Publication: Improved calcium sensor GCaMP-X overcomes the calcium channel perturbations induced by the calmodulin in GCaMP. Yang Y, Liu N, He Y, Liu Y, Ge L, Zou L, Song S, Xiong W, Liu X. Nat Commun. 2018 Apr 17;9(1):1504. doi: 10.1038/s41467-018-03719-6. PubMed 29666364.
Backbone
  Vector backbone: pEGFP-N1 vector
  Vector type: Mammalian Expression
Growth in bacteria
  Bacterial resistance: Kanamycin, 50 μg/mL
  Growth temperature: 37°C
  Growth strain: DH5alpha
  Copy number: High Copy
Gene/Insert
  Gene/Insert name: GCaMP6m-XN (alt names: GCaMP-XN; CBM-GCaMP-NLS)
  Species: Synthetic
  Cloning method: Restriction Enzyme; 5′ cloning site unknown (unknown if destroyed); 3′ cloning site unknown (unknown if destroyed)
  Sequencing primers: 5′ unknown
Terms and licenses: Academic/Nonprofit Terms; Industry Terms: Not Available to Industry
How to cite: pEGFP-N1-GCaMP6m-Xn was a gift from Xiaodong Liu (Addgene plasmid # 118976 ; http://n2t.net/addgene:118976 ; RRID:Addgene_118976)
