[The description below was written by a language model from this plasmid's Addgene catalogue record and pLannotate feature annotations shown in this document.]
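Description:
pEGFP-N1-GCaMP6m-Xn is a mammalian expression plasmid of about 5.4 kb, built on the pEGFP-N1 backbone, that encodes a nuclear-targeted version of the GCaMP-X calcium sensor. It is maintained at high copy in E. coli through a ColE1/pUC-type origin and selected with kanamycin. The single NeoR/KanR (Tn5 aminoglycoside phosphotransferase) gene is preceded by both a bacterial bla promoter and the SV40 enhancer/early promoter and is followed by the HSV TK polyadenylation signal, so the same marker can also confer G418 resistance in mammalian cells. An f1 origin is also present. Short hits annotated as ble and bGH poly(A) fragments lie in the backbone and appear to be residual or partial matches rather than functional parts.

The payload is driven by the CMV immediate-early enhancer and promoter and terminated by the SV40 poly(A) signal. The synthetic insert, also recorded as CBM-GCaMP-NLS, centres on the GCaMP6m coding sequence. Immediately upstream is a short segment matching rat Gap43, which by position plausibly corresponds to the calmodulin-binding motif (CBM) in the alternative name, although the record does not say so explicitly. Downstream is a short fragment of SV40 large T antigen, consistent with the nuclear localization signal that directs the sensor to the nucleus. A very short match to a Venus fragment at the start of the reading frame is probably an annotation artefact. According to the associated publication title, the GCaMP-X design is meant to overcome calcium channel perturbations caused by the calmodulin moiety of conventional GCaMP. The stated purpose of this variant is monitoring calcium signals in the nucleus. The depositor and repository-sequenced records differ by one nucleotide in length and carry the same annotated features.
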