Features (pLannotate 1.2.2; 16 found; start..end, strand, type, name):
     61..364     +  enhancer       CMV enhancer: human cytomegalovirus immediate early enhancer
    365..568     +  promoter       CMV promoter: human cytomegalovirus (CMV) immediate early promoter
    591..616     +  misc_feature   MCS (fragment): multiple cloning site
    625..645     +  CDS            VC155 (fragment): C-terminal fragment of mVenus for use in bimolecular fluorescence complementation (BiFC) (Kodama and Hu, 2010)
    652..723     +  CDS            Gap43 (fragment): NEUM_RAT - Experimental evidence at protein level: Swiss-Prot protein existence level 1. This protein is associated with nerve growth. It is a major component of the motile 'growth cones' that form the tips of elongating axons. Plays a role in axonal and dendritic filopodia induction (By similarity). From Rattus norvegicus (Rat).
    733..2082    +  CDS            GCaMP6m: improved fluorescent protein-based calcium sensor (Chen et al., 2013)
   2124..2207    +  CDS            large T antigen (fragment): large T antigen from SV40 (simian virus 40)
   2230..2351    +  polyA_signal   SV40 poly(A) signal: SV40 polyadenylation signal
   2385..2813    -  rep_origin     f1 ori (sequence partly withheld): f1 bacteriophage origin of replication; arrow indicates direction of (+) strand synthesis
   2840..2944    +  promoter       AmpR promoter: bla
   2946..3303    +  promoter       SV40 promoter: SV40 enhancer and early promoter
   3338..4132    +  CDS            NeoR/KanR: aminoglycoside phosphotransferase from Tn5; aph(3')-II (or nptII); confers resistance to neomycin, kanamycin, and G418 (Geneticin®)
   4153..4305    +  CDS            ble (fragment): BLE_KLEPN - Experimental evidence at protein level: Swiss-Prot protein existence level 1. Binding protein with a strong affinity to the bleomycin family of antibiotics. Binds to CL990; an antimitotic-antibiotic compound. From Klebsiella pneumoniae.
   4364..4411    +  polyA_signal   HSV TK poly(A) signal: herpes simplex virus thymidine kinase polyadenylation signal (Cole and Stacy, 1985)
   4502..4518    -  polyA_signal   bGH poly(A) signal (fragment): bovine growth hormone polyadenylation signal
   4740..5328    +  rep_origin     ori: high-copy-number ColE1/pMB1/pBR322/pUC origin of replication
>Addgene plasmid #118976 | pEGFP-N1-GCaMP6m-Xn | depositor full sequence | sequence record 224897 | pEGFP-N1-GCaMP6m-Xn sequence 5442 bps
TAGTTATTAATAGTAATCAATTACGGGGTCATTAGTTCATAGCCCATATATGGAGTTCCGCGTTACATAA
CTTACGGTAAATGGCCCGCCTGGCTGACCGCCCAACGACCCCCGCCCATTGACGTCAATAATGACGTATG
TTCCCATAGTAACGCCAATAGGGACTTTCCATTGACGTCAATGGGTGGAGTATTTACGGTAAACTGCCCA
CTTGGCAGTACATCAAGTGTATCATATGCCAAGTACGCCCCCTATTGACGTCAATGACGGTAAATGGCCC
GCCTGGCATTATGCCCAGTACATGACCTTATGGGACTTTCCTACTTGGCAGTACATCTACGTATTAGTCA
TCGCTATTACCATGGTGATGCGGTTTTGGCAGTACATCAATGGGCGTGGATAGCGGTTTGACTCACGGGG
ATTTCCAAGTCTCCACCCCATTGACGTCAATGGGAGTTTGTTTTGGCACCAAAATCAACGGGACTTTCCA
AAATGTCGTAACAACTCCGCCCCATTGACGCAAATGGGCGGTAGGCGTGTACGGTGGGAGGTCTATATAA
GCAGAGCTGGTTTAGTGAACCGTCAGATCCGCTAGCGCTACCGGACTCAGATCTCGCCACCATGGGCATG
GACGAGCTGTACAAGGGTACCGCTGCAACCAAAATTCAGGCTGCCTTCCGTGGACACATAACAAGGAAAA
AGCTCAAAGACGAGAAGAAGGGTGCTGAATTCATGGGTTCTCATCATCATCATCATCATGGTATGGCTAG
CATGACTGGTGGACAGCAAATGGGTCGGGATCTGTACGACGATGACGATAAGGATCTCGCCACCATGGTC
GACTCATCACGTCGTAAGTGGAATAAGACAGGTCACGCAGTCAGAGCTATAGGTCGGCTGAGCTCACTCG
AGAACGTCTATATCAAGGCCGACAAGCAGAAGAACGGCATCAAGGCGAACTTCAAGATCCGCCACAACAT
CGAGGACGGCGGCGTGCAGCTCGCCTACCACTACCAGCAGAACACCCCCATCGGCGACGGCCCCGTGCTG
CTGCCCGACAACCACTACCTGAGCGTGCAGTCCAAACTTTCGAAAGACCCCAACGAGAAGCGCGATCACA
TGGTCCTGCTGGAGTTCGTGACCGCCGCCGGGATCACTCTCGGCATGGACGAGCTGTACAAGGGCGGTAC
CGGAGGGAGCATGGTGAGCAAGGGCGAGGAGCTGTTCACCGGGGTGGTGCCCATCCTGGTCGAGCTGGAC
GGCGACGTAAACGGCCACAAGTTCAGCGTGTCCGGCGAGGGTGAGGGCGATGCCACCTACGGCAAGCTGA
CCCTGAAGTTCATCTGCACCACCGGCAAGCTGCCCGTGCCCTGGCCCACCCTCGTGACCACCCTGACCTA
CGGCGTGCAGTGCTTCAGCCGCTACCCCGACCACATGAAGCAGCACGACTTCTTCAAGTCCGCCATGCCC
GAAGGCTACATCCAGGAGCGCACCATCTTCTTCAAGGACGACGGCAACTACAAGACCCGCGCCGAGGTGA
AGTTCGAGGGCGACACCCTGGTGAACCGCATCGAGCTGAAGGGCATCGACTTCAAGGAGGACGGCAACAT
CCTGGGGCACAAGCTGGAGTACAACCTGCCGGACCAACTGACTGAAGAGCAGATCGCAGAATTTAAAGAG
GCTTTCTCCCTATTTGACAAGGACGGGGATGGGACAATAACAACCAAGGAGCTGGGGACGGTGATGCGGT
CTCTGGGGCAGAACCCCACAGAAGCAGAGCTGCAGGACATGATCAATGAAGTAGATGCCGACGGTGACGG
CACAATCGACTTCCCTGAGTTCCTGACAATGATGGCAAGAAAAGGGAGCTACAGGGACACGGAAGAAGAA
ATTAGAGAAGCGTTCGGTGTGTTTGATAAGGATGGCAATGGCTACATCAGTGCAGCAGAGCTTCGCCACG
TGATGACAAACCTTGGAGAGAAGTTAACAGATGAAGAGGTTGATGAAATGATCAGGGAAGCAGACATCGA
TGGGGATGGTCAGGTAAACTACGAAGAGTTTGTACAAATGATGACAGCGAAGCCACCAAAGAAGAAGCGC
AAGGTGTAAGCGGCCGCACTCTAGATCATAATCAGCCATACCACATTTGTAGAGGTTTTACTTGCTTTAA
AAAACCTCCCACACCTCCCCCTGAACCTGAAACATAAAATGAATGCAATTGTTGTTGTTAACTTGTTTAT
TGCAGCTTATAATGGTTACAAATAAAGCAATAGCATCACAAATTTCACAAATAAAGCATTTTTTTCACTG
CATTCTAGTTGTGGTTTGTCCAAACTCATCAATGTATCTTAAGGCGTAAATTGTAAGCGTTAATATTTTG
TTAAAATTCGCGTTAAATTTTTGTTAAATCAGCTCATTTTTTAACCAATAGGCCGAAATCGGCAAAATCC
CTTATAAATCAAAAGAATAGACCGAGATAGGGT
[37 nt withheld, positions 2484-2520]
AAAGAACGTGGACTCCAACGTCAAAGG
[49 nt withheld, positions 2548-2596]
T
[91 nt withheld, positions 2598-2688]
G
[124 nt withheld, positions 2690-2813]
CAGGTGGCACTTTTCGGGGAAATGTGCGCGGAACCCCTATTTGTTTATTTTTCTAAATACATTCAAATAT
GTATCCGCTCATGAGACAATAACCCTGATAAATGCTTCAATAATATTGAAAAAGGAAGAGTCCTGAGGCG
GAAAGAACCAGCTGTGGAATGTGTGTCAGTTAGGGTGTGGAAAGTCCCCAGGCTCCCCAGCAGGCAGAAG
TATGCAAAGCATGCATCTCAATTAGTCAGCAACCAGGTGTGGAAAGTCCCCAGGCTCCCCAGCAGGCAGA
AGTATGCAAAGCATGCATCTCAATTAGTCAGCAACCATAGTCCCGCCCCTAACTCCGCCCATCCCGCCCC
TAACTCCGCCCAGTTCCGCCCATTCTCCGCCCCATGGCTGACTAATTTTTTTTATTTATGCAGAGGCCGA
GGCCGCCTCGGCCTCTGAGCTATTCCAGAAGTAGTGAGGAGGCTTTTTTGGAGGCCTAGGCTTTTGCAAA
GATCGATCAAGAGACAGGATGAGGATCGTTTCGCATGATTGAACAAGATGGATTGCACGCAGGTTCTCCG
GCCGCTTGGGTGGAGAGGCTATTCGGCTATGACTGGGCACAACAGACAATCGGCTGCTCTGATGCCGCCG
TGTTCCGGCTGTCAGCGCAGGGGCGCCCGGTTCTTTTTGTCAAGACCGACCTGTCCGGTGCCCTGAATGA
ACTGCAAGACGAGGCAGCGCGGCTATCGTGGCTGGCCACGACGGGCGTTCCTTGCGCAGCTGTGCTCGAC
GTTGTCACTGAAGCGGGAAGGGACTGGCTGCTATTGGGCGAAGTGCCGGGGCAGGATCTCCTGTCATCTC
ACCTTGCTCCTGCCGAGAAAGTATCCATCATGGCTGATGCAATGCGGCGGCTGCATACGCTTGATCCGGC
TACCTGCCCATTCGACCACCAAGCGAAACATCGCATCGAGCGAGCACGTACTCGGATGGAAGCCGGTCTT
GTCGATCAGGATGATCTGGACGAAGAGCATCAGGGGCTCGCGCCAGCCGAACTGTTCGCCAGGCTCAAGG
CGAGCATGCCCGACGGCGAGGATCTCGTCGTGACCCATGGCGATGCCTGCTTGCCGAATATCATGGTGGA
AAATGGCCGCTTTTCTGGATTCATCGACTGTGGCCGGCTGGGTGTGGCGGACCGCTATCAGGACATAGCG
TTGGCTACCCGTGATATTGCTGAAGAGCTTGGCGGCGAATGGGCTGACCGCTTCCTCGTGCTTTACGGTA
TCGCCGCTCCCGATTCGCAGCGCATCGCCTTCTATCGCCTTCTTGACGAGTTCTTCTGAGCGGGACTCTG
GGGTTCGAAATGACCGACCAAGCGACGCCCAACCTGCCATCACGAGATTTCGATTCCACCGCCGCCTTCT
ATGAAAGGTTGGGCTTCGGAATCGTTTTCCGGGACGCCGGCTGGATGATCCTCCAGCGCGGGGATCTCAT
GCTGGAGTTCTTCGCCCACCCTAGGGGGAGGCTAACTGAAACACGGAAGGAGACAATACCGGAAGGAACC
CGCGCTATGACGGCAATAAAAAGACAGAATAAAACGCACGGTGTTGGGTCGTTTGTTCATAAACGCGGGG
TTCGGTCCCAGGGCTGGCACTCTGTCGATACCCCACCGAGACCCCATTGGGGCCAATACGCCCGCGTTTC
TTCCTTTTCCCCACCCCACCCCCCAAGTTCGGGTGAAGGCCCAGGGCTCGCAGCCAACGTCGGGGCGGCA
GGCCCTGCCATAGCCTCAGGTTACTCATATATACTTTAGATTGATTTAAAACTTCATTTTTAATTTAAAA
GGATCTAGGTGAAGATCCTTTTTGATAATCTCATGACCAAAATCCCTTAACGTGAGTTTTCGTTCCACTG
AGCGTCAGACCCCGTAGAAAAGATCAAAGGATCTTCTTGAGATCCTTTTTTTCTGCGCGTAATCTGCTGC
TTGCAAACAAAAAAACCACCGCTACCAGCGGTGGTTTGTTTGCCGGATCAAGAGCTACCAACTCTTTTTC
CGAAGGTAACTGGCTTCAGCAGAGCGCAGATACCAAATACTGTCCTTCTAGTGTAGCCGTAGTTAGGCCA
CCACTTCAAGAACTCTGTAGCACCGCCTACATACCTCGCTCTGCTAATCCTGTTACCAGTGGCTGCTGCC
AGTGGCGATAAGTCGTGTCTTACCGGGTTGGACTCAAGACGATAGTTACCGGATAAGGCGCAGCGGTCGG
GCTGAACGGGGGGTTCGTGCACACAGCCCAGCTTGGAGCGAACGACCTACACCGAACTGAGATACCTACA
GCGTGAGCTATGAGAAAGCGCCACGCTTCCCGAAGGGAGAAAGGCGGACAGGTATCCGGTAAGCGGCAGG
GTCGGAACAGGAGAGCGCACGAGGGAGCTTCCAGGGGGAAACGCCTGGTATCTTTATAGTCCTGTCGGGT
TTCGCCACCTCTGACTTGAGCGTCGATTTTTGTGATGCTCGTCAGGGGGGCGGAGCCTATGGAAAAACGC
CAGCAACGCGGCCTTTTTACGGTTCCTGGCCTTTTGCTGGCCTTTTGCTCACATGTTCTTTCCTGCGTTA
TCCCCTGATTCTGTGGATAACCGTATTACCGCCATGCAT
