Features (pLannotate 1.2.2; 16 found; start..end, strand, type, name):
     86..389     +  enhancer       CMV enhancer: human cytomegalovirus immediate early enhancer
    390..593     +  promoter       CMV promoter: human cytomegalovirus (CMV) immediate early promoter
    616..641     +  misc_feature   MCS (fragment): multiple cloning site
    650..670     +  CDS            VC155 (fragment): C-terminal fragment of mVenus for use in bimolecular fluorescence complementation (BiFC) (Kodama and Hu, 2010)
    677..748     +  CDS            Gap43 (fragment): NEUM_RAT - Experimental evidence at protein level: Swiss-Prot protein existence level 1. This protein is associated with nerve growth. It is a major component of the motile 'growth cones' that form the tips of elongating axons. Plays a role in axonal and dendritic filopodia induction (By similarity). From Rattus norvegicus (Rat).
    758..2107    +  CDS            GCaMP6m: improved fluorescent protein-based calcium sensor (Chen et al., 2013)
   2150..2233    +  CDS            large T antigen (fragment): large T antigen from SV40 (simian virus 40)
   2256..2377    +  polyA_signal   SV40 poly(A) signal: SV40 polyadenylation signal
   2411..2839    -  rep_origin     f1 ori (sequence partly withheld): f1 bacteriophage origin of replication; arrow indicates direction of (+) strand synthesis
   2866..2970    +  promoter       AmpR promoter: bla
   2972..3329    +  promoter       SV40 promoter: SV40 enhancer and early promoter
   3364..4158    +  CDS            NeoR/KanR: aminoglycoside phosphotransferase from Tn5; aph(3')-II (or nptII); confers resistance to neomycin, kanamycin, and G418 (Geneticin®)
   4179..4331    +  CDS            ble (fragment): BLE_KLEPN - Experimental evidence at protein level: Swiss-Prot protein existence level 1. Binding protein with a strong affinity to the bleomycin family of antibiotics. Binds to CL990; an antimitotic-antibiotic compound. From Klebsiella pneumoniae.
   4390..4437    +  polyA_signal   HSV TK poly(A) signal: herpes simplex virus thymidine kinase polyadenylation signal (Cole and Stacy, 1985)
   4528..4544    -  polyA_signal   bGH poly(A) signal (fragment): bovine growth hormone polyadenylation signal
   4766..5354    +  rep_origin     ori: high-copy-number ColE1/pMB1/pBR322/pUC origin of replication
>Addgene plasmid #118976 | pEGFP-N1-GCaMP6m-Xn | addgene full sequence | sequence record 229527 | Addgene NGS Result
GGATAACCGTATTACCGCCATGCATTAGTTATTAATAGTAATCAATTACGGGGTCATTAGTTCATAGCCC
ATATATGGAGTTCCGCGTTACATAACTTACGGTAAATGGCCCGCCTGGCTGACCGCCCAACGACCCCCGC
CCATTGACGTCAATAATGACGTATGTTCCCATAGTAACGCCAATAGGGACTTTCCATTGACGTCAATGGG
TGGAGTATTTACGGTAAACTGCCCACTTGGCAGTACATCAAGTGTATCATATGCCAAGTACGCCCCCTAT
TGACGTCAATGACGGTAAATGGCCCGCCTGGCATTATGCCCAGTACATGACCTTATGGGACTTTCCTACT
TGGCAGTACATCTACGTATTAGTCATCGCTATTACCATGGTGATGCGGTTTTGGCAGTACATCAATGGGC
GTGGATAGCGGTTTGACTCACGGGGATTTCCAAGTCTCCACCCCATTGACGTCAATGGGAGTTTGTTTTG
GCACCAAAATCAACGGGACTTTCCAAAATGTCGTAACAACTCCGCCCCATTGACGCAAATGGGCGGTAGG
CGTGTACGGTGGGAGGTCTATATAAGCAGAGCTGGTTTAGTGAACCGTCAGATCCGCTAGCGCTACCGGA
CTCAGATCTCGCCACCATGGGCATGGACGAGCTGTACAAGGGTACCGCTGCAACCAAAATTCAGGCTGCC
TTCCGTGGACACATAACAAGGAAAAAGCTCAAAGACGAGAAGAAGGGTGCTGAATTCATGGGTTCTCATC
ATCATCATCATCATGGTATGGCTAGCATGACTGGTGGACAGCAAATGGGTCGGGATCTGTACGACGATGA
CGATAAGGATCTCGCCACCATGGTCGACTCATCACGTCGTAAGTGGAATAAGACAGGTCACGCAGTCAGA
GCTATAGGTCGGCTGAGCTCACTCGAGAACGTCTATATCAAGGCCGACAAGCAGAAGAACGGCATCAAGG
CGAACTTCAAGATCCGCCACAACATCGAGGACGGCGGCGTGCAGCTCGCCTACCACTACCAGCAGAACAC
CCCCATCGGCGACGGCCCCGTGCTGCTGCCCGACAACCACTACCTGAGCGTGCAGTCCAAACTTTCGAAA
GACCCCAACGAGAAGCGCGATCACATGGTCCTGCTGGAGTTCGTGACCGCCGCCGGGATCACTCTCGGCA
TGGACGAGCTGTACAAGGGCGGTACCGGAGGGAGCATGGTGAGCAAGGGCGAGGAGCTGTTCACCGGGGT
GGTGCCCATCCTGGTCGAGCTGGACGGCGACGTAAACGGCCACAAGTTCAGCGTGTCCGGCGAGGGTGAG
GGCGATGCCACCTACGGCAAGCTGACCCTGAAGTTCATCTGCACCACCGGCAAGCTGCCCGTGCCCTGGC
CCACCCTCGTGACCACCCTGACCTACGGCGTGCAGTGCTTCAGCCGCTACCCCGACCACATGAAGCAGCA
CGACTTCTTCAAGTCCGCCATGCCCGAAGGCTACATCCAGGAGCGCACCATCTTCTTCAAGGACGACGGC
AACTACAAGACCCGCGCCGAGGTGAAGTTCGAGGGCGACACCCTGGTGAACCGCATCGAGCTGAAGGGCA
TCGACTTCAAGGAGGACGGCAACATCCTGGGGCACAAGCTGGAGTACAACCTGCCGGACCAACTGACTGA
AGAGCAGATCGCAGAATTTAAAGAGGCTTTCTCCCTATTTGACAAGGACGGGGATGGGACAATAACAACC
AAGGAGCTGGGGACGGTGATGCGGTCTCTGGGGCAGAACCCCACAGAAGCAGAGCTGCAGGACATGATCA
ATGAAGTAGATGCCGACGGTGACGGCACAATCGACTTCCCTGAGTTCCTGACAATGATGGCAAGAAAAGG
GAGCTACAGGGACACGGAAGAAGAAATTAGAGAAGCGTTCGGTGTGTTTGATAAGGATGGCAATGGCTAC
ATCAGTGCAGCAGAGCTTCGCCACGTGATGACAAACCTTGGAGAGAAGTTAACAGATGAAGAGGTTGATG
AAATGATCAGGGAAGCAGACATCGATGGGGATGGTCAGGTAAACTACGAAGAGTTTGTACAAATGATGAC
AGCGAAGCCACCAAAGAAGAAGCGCAAGGTGTAAGCGGCCGCGACTCTAGATCATAATCAGCCATACCAC
ATTTGTAGAGGTTTTACTTGCTTTAAAAAACCTCCCACACCTCCCCCTGAACCTGAAACATAAAATGAAT
GCAATTGTTGTTGTTAACTTGTTTATTGCAGCTTATAATGGTTACAAATAAAGCAATAGCATCACAAATT
TCACAAATAAAGCATTTTTTTCACTGCATTCTAGTTGTGGTTTGTCCAAACTCATCAATGTATCTTAAGG
CGTAAATTGTAAGCGTTAATATTTTGTTAAAATTCGCGTTAAATTTTTGTTAAATCAGCTCATTTTTTAA
CCAATAGGCCGAAATCGGCAAAATCCCTTATAAATCAAAAGAATAGACCGAGATAGGGT
[37 nt withheld, positions 2510-2546]
AAAGAACGTGGACTCCAACGTCAAAGG
[49 nt withheld, positions 2574-2622]
T
[91 nt withheld, positions 2624-2714]
G
[124 nt withheld, positions 2716-2839]
CAGGTGGCACTTTTCGGGGAAATGTGCGCGGAACCCCTATTTGTTTATTTTTCTAAATACATTCAAATAT
GTATCCGCTCATGAGACAATAACCCTGATAAATGCTTCAATAATATTGAAAAAGGAAGAGTCCTGAGGCG
GAAAGAACCAGCTGTGGAATGTGTGTCAGTTAGGGTGTGGAAAGTCCCCAGGCTCCCCAGCAGGCAGAAG
TATGCAAAGCATGCATCTCAATTAGTCAGCAACCAGGTGTGGAAAGTCCCCAGGCTCCCCAGCAGGCAGA
AGTATGCAAAGCATGCATCTCAATTAGTCAGCAACCATAGTCCCGCCCCTAACTCCGCCCATCCCGCCCC
TAACTCCGCCCAGTTCCGCCCATTCTCCGCCCCATGGCTGACTAATTTTTTTTATTTATGCAGAGGCCGA
GGCCGCCTCGGCCTCTGAGCTATTCCAGAAGTAGTGAGGAGGCTTTTTTGGAGGCCTAGGCTTTTGCAAA
GATCGATCAAGAGACAGGATGAGGATCGTTTCGCATGATTGAACAAGATGGATTGCACGCAGGTTCTCCG
GCCGCTTGGGTGGAGAGGCTATTCGGCTATGACTGGGCACAACAGACAATCGGCTGCTCTGATGCCGCCG
TGTTCCGGCTGTCAGCGCAGGGGCGCCCGGTTCTTTTTGTCAAGACCGACCTGTCCGGTGCCCTGAATGA
ACTGCAAGACGAGGCAGCGCGGCTATCGTGGCTGGCCACGACGGGCGTTCCTTGCGCAGCTGTGCTCGAC
GTTGTCACTGAAGCGGGAAGGGACTGGCTGCTATTGGGCGAAGTGCCGGGGCAGGATCTCCTGTCATCTC
ACCTTGCTCCTGCCGAGAAAGTATCCATCATGGCTGATGCAATGCGGCGGCTGCATACGCTTGATCCGGC
TACCTGCCCATTCGACCACCAAGCGAAACATCGCATCGAGCGAGCACGTACTCGGATGGAAGCCGGTCTT
GTCGATCAGGATGATCTGGACGAAGAGCATCAGGGGCTCGCGCCAGCCGAACTGTTCGCCAGGCTCAAGG
CGAGCATGCCCGACGGCGAGGATCTCGTCGTGACCCATGGCGATGCCTGCTTGCCGAATATCATGGTGGA
AAATGGCCGCTTTTCTGGATTCATCGACTGTGGCCGGCTGGGTGTGGCGGACCGCTATCAGGACATAGCG
TTGGCTACCCGTGATATTGCTGAAGAGCTTGGCGGCGAATGGGCTGACCGCTTCCTCGTGCTTTACGGTA
TCGCCGCTCCCGATTCGCAGCGCATCGCCTTCTATCGCCTTCTTGACGAGTTCTTCTGAGCGGGACTCTG
GGGTTCGAAATGACCGACCAAGCGACGCCCAACCTGCCATCACGAGATTTCGATTCCACCGCCGCCTTCT
ATGAAAGGTTGGGCTTCGGAATCGTTTTCCGGGACGCCGGCTGGATGATCCTCCAGCGCGGGGATCTCAT
GCTGGAGTTCTTCGCCCACCCTAGGGGGAGGCTAACTGAAACACGGAAGGAGACAATACCGGAAGGAACC
CGCGCTATGACGGCAATAAAAAGACAGAATAAAACGCACGGTGTTGGGTCGTTTGTTCATAAACGCGGGG
TTCGGTCCCAGGGCTGGCACTCTGTCGATACCCCACCGAGACCCCATTGGGGCCAATACGCCCGCGTTTC
TTCCTTTTCCCCACCCCACCCCCCAAGTTCGGGTGAAGGCCCAGGGCTCGCAGCCAACGTCGGGGCGGCA
GGCCCTGCCATAGCCTCAGGTTACTCATATATACTTTAGATTGATTTAAAACTTCATTTTTAATTTAAAA
GGATCTAGGTGAAGATCCTTTTTGATAATCTCATGACCAAAATCCCTTAACGTGAGTTTTCGTTCCACTG
AGCGTCAGACCCCGTAGAAAAGATCAAAGGATCTTCTTGAGATCCTTTTTTTCTGCGCGTAATCTGCTGC
TTGCAAACAAAAAAACCACCGCTACCAGCGGTGGTTTGTTTGCCGGATCAAGAGCTACCAACTCTTTTTC
CGAAGGTAACTGGCTTCAGCAGAGCGCAGATACCAAATACTGTTCTTCTAGTGTAGCCGTAGTTAGGCCA
CCACTTCAAGAACTCTGTAGCACCGCCTACATACCTCGCTCTGCTAATCCTGTTACCAGTGGCTGCTGCC
AGTGGCGATAAGTCGTGTCTTACCGGGTTGGACTCAAGACGATAGTTACCGGATAAGGCGCAGCGGTCGG
GCTGAACGGGGGGTTCGTGCACACAGCCCAGCTTGGAGCGAACGACCTACACCGAACTGAGATACCTACA
GCGTGAGCTATGAGAAAGCGCCACGCTTCCCGAAGGGAGAAAGGCGGACAGGTATCCGGTAAGCGGCAGG
GTCGGAACAGGAGAGCGCACGAGGGAGCTTCCAGGGGGAAACGCCTGGTATCTTTATAGTCCTGTCGGGT
TTCGCCACCTCTGACTTGAGCGTCGATTTTTGTGATGCTCGTCAGGGGGGCGGAGCCTATGGAAAAACGC
CAGCAACGCGGCCTTTTTACGGTTCCTGGCCTTTTGCTGGCCTTTTGCTCACATGTTCTTTCCTGCGTTA
TCCCCTGATTCTGT
