>Addgene plasmid #118976 | pEGFP-N1-GCaMP6m-Xn | depositor partial sequence | sequence record 224898 | GCaMP6m-XN
ATGGGCATGGACGAGCTGTACAAGGGTACCGCTGCAACCAAAATTCAGGCTGCCTTCCGTGGACACATAA
CAAGGAAAAAGCTCAAAGACGAGAAGAAGGGTGCTGAATTCATGGGTTCTCATCATCATCATCATCATGG
TATGGCTAGCATGACTGGTGGACAGCAAATGGGTCGGGATCTGTACGACGATGACGATAAGGATCTCGCC
ACCATGGTCGACTCATCACGTCGTAAGTGGAATAAGACAGGTCACGCAGTCAGAGCTATAGGTCGGCTGA
GCTCACTCGAGAACGTCTATATCAAGGCCGACAAGCAGAAGAACGGCATCAAGGCGAACTTCAAGATCCG
CCACAACATCGAGGACGGCGGCGTGCAGCTCGCCTACCACTACCAGCAGAACACCCCCATCGGCGACGGC
CCCGTGCTGCTGCCCGACAACCACTACCTGAGCGTGCAGTCCAAACTTTCGAAAGACCCCAACGAGAAGC
GCGATCACATGGTCCTGCTGGAGTTCGTGACCGCCGCCGGGATCACTCTCGGCATGGACGAGCTGTACAA
GGGCGGTACCGGAGGGAGCATGGTGAGCAAGGGCGAGGAGCTGTTCACCGGGGTGGTGCCCATCCTGGTC
GAGCTGGACGGCGACGTAAACGGCCACAAGTTCAGCGTGTCCGGCGAGGGTGAGGGCGATGCCACCTACG
GCAAGCTGACCCTGAAGTTCATCTGCACCACCGGCAAGCTGCCCGTGCCCTGGCCCACCCTCGTGACCAC
CCTGACCTACGGCGTGCAGTGCTTCAGCCGCTACCCCGACCACATGAAGCAGCACGACTTCTTCAAGTCC
GCCATGCCCGAAGGCTACATCCAGGAGCGCACCATCTTCTTCAAGGACGACGGCAACTACAAGACCCGCG
CCGAGGTGAAGTTCGAGGGCGACACCCTGGTGAACCGCATCGAGCTGAAGGGCATCGACTTCAAGGAGGA
CGGCAACATCCTGGGGCACAAGCTGGAGTACAACCTGCCGGACCAACTGACTGAAGAGCAGATCGCAGAA
TTTAAAGAGGCTTTCTCCCTATTTGACAAGGACGGGGATGGGACAATAACAACCAAGGAGCTGGGGACGG
TGATGCGGTCTCTGGGGCAGAACCCCACAGAAGCAGAGCTGCAGGACATGATCAATGAAGTAGATGCCGA
CGGTGACGGCACAATCGACTTCCCTGAGTTCCTGACAATGATGGCAAGAAAAGGGAGCTACAGGGACACG
GAAGAAGAAATTAGAGAAGCGTTCGGTGTGTTTGATAAGGATGGCAATGGCTACATCAGTGCAGCAGAGC
TTCGCCACGTGATGACAAACCTTGGAGAGAAGTTAACAGATGAAGAGGTTGATGAAATGATCAGGGAAGC
AGACATCGATGGGGATGGTCAGGTAAACTACGAAGAGTTTGTACAAATGATGACAGCGAAGCCACCAAAG
AAGAAGCGCAAGGTG
